>Addgene plasmid #141296 | pRATIO2112 | addgene full sequence | sequence record 310158 | Addgene NGS Result
TGACGTCGTATGATCGCGAAGCACCCACCCTAAGCCACATTTTAATCCTTCTGTTGGCCATGCCCCATCA
AAGTTGCACTTAACCCAAGATTGTGGTGGAGCTTCCCATGTTTCTCGTCTGTCCCGACGGTGTTGTGGTT
GGTGCTTTCCTTACATTCTGAGCCTCTTTCCTTCTAATCCACTCATCTGCATCTTCTTGTGTCCTTACTA
ATACCTCATTGGTTCCAAATTCCCTCCCTTTAAGCACCAGCTCGTTTCTGTTCTTCCACAGCCTCCCAAG
TATCCAAGGGACTAAAGCCTCCACATTCTTCAGATCAGGATATTCTTGTTTAAGATGTTGAACTCTATGG
AGGTTTGTATGAACTGATGATCTAGGACCGGATAAGTTCCCTTCTTCATAGCGAACTTATTCAAAGAATG
TTTTGTGTATCATTCTTGTTACATTGTTATTAATGAAAAAATATTATTGGTCATTGGACTGAACACGAGT
GTTAAATATGGACCAGGCCCCAAATAAGATCCATTGATATATGAATTAAATAACAAGAATAAATCGAGTC
ACCAAACCACTTGCCTTTTTTAACGAGACTTGTTCACCAACTTGATACAAAAGTCATTATCCTATGCAAA
TCAATAATCATACAAAAATATCCAATAACACTAAAAAATTAAAAGAAATGGATAATTTCACAATATGTTA
TACGATAAAGAAGTTACTTTTCCAAGAAATTCACTGATTTTATAAGCCCACTTGCATTAGATAAATGGCA
AAAAAAAACAAAAAGGAAAAGAAATAAAGCACGAAGAATTCCAGAAAATACGAAATACGCTTCAATGCAG
TGGGACCCACGGTTCAATTATTGCCAATTTTCAGCTCCACCGTATATTTAAAAAATAAAACGATAATGCT
AAAAAAATATAAATCGTAACGATCGTTAAATCTCAACGGCTGGATCTTATGACGACCGTTAGAAATTGTG
GTTGTCGACGAGTCAGTAATAAACGGCGTCAAAGTGGTTGCAGCCGGCACACACGAGTCGTGTTTATCAA
CTCAAAGCACAAATACTTTTCCTCAACCTAAAAATAAGGCAATTAGCCAAAAACAACTTTGCGTGTAAAC
AACGCTCAATACACGTGTCATTTTATTATTAGCTATTGCTTCACCGCCTTAGCTTTCTCGTGACCTAGTC
GTCCTCGTCTTTTCTTCTTCTTCTTCTATAAAACAATACCCAAAGAGTTCTTCTTCTTCACAATTCAGAT
TTCAATTTCTCAAAATCTTAAAAACTTTCTCTCAATTCTCTCTACCGTGATCAAGGTAAATTTCTGTGTT
CCTTATTCTCTCAAAATCTTCGATTTTGTTTTCGTTCGATCCCAATTTCGTATATGTTCTTTGGTTTAGA
TTCTGTTAATCTTAGATCGAAGACGATTTTCTGGGTTTGATCGTTAGATATCATCTTAATTCTCGATTAG
GGTTTCATAGATATCATCCGATTTGTTCAAATAATTTGAGTTTTGTCGAATAATTACTCTTCGATTTGTG
ATTTCTATCCAGATCTGGTGTTAGTTTCTAGTTTGTGCGATCGAATTTGTCCTCGAGAGGGGACTCTAGA
ATGCCAAAAAAGAAGAGAAAGGTAGAAGACCCCACTAGTACAAGTTTGTACAAAAAAGCTGAACGAGAAA
CGTAAAATGATATAAATATCAATATATTAAATTAGATTTTGCATAAAAAACAGACTACATAATACTGTAA
AACACAACATATCCAGTCACTATGGCGGCCCCTCGAGGGGCCGCATTAGGCACCCCAGGCTTTACACTTT
ATGCTTCCGGCTCGTATAATGTGTGGATTTTGAGTTAGGATCCGGCGAGATTTTCAGGAGCTAAGGAAGC
TAAAATGGAGAAAAAAATCACTGGATATACCACCGTTGATATATCCCAATGGCATCGTAAAGAACATTTT
GAGGCATTTCAGTCAGTTGCTCAATGTACCTATAACCAGACCGTTCAGCTGGATATTACGGCCTTTTTAA
AGACCGTAAAGAAAAATAAGCACAAGTTTTATCCGGCCTTTATTCACATTCTTGCCCGCCTGATGAATGC
TCATCCGGAATTCCGTATGGCAATGAAAGACGGTGAGCTGGTGATATGGGATAGTGTTCACCCTTGTTAC
ACCGTTTTCCATGAGCAAACTGAAACGTTTTCATCGCTCTGGAGTGAATACCACGACGATTTCCGGCAGT
TTCTACACATATATTCGCAAGATGTGGCGTGTTACGGTGAAAACCTGGCCTATTTCCCTAAAGGGTTTAT
TGAGAATATGTTTTTCGTCTCAGCCAATCCCTGGGTGAGTTTCACCAGTTTTGATTTAAACGTGGCCAAT
ATGGACAACTTCTTCGCCCCCGTTTTCACCATGGGCAAATATTATACGCAAGGCGACAAGGTGCTGATGC
CGCTGGCGATTCAGGTTCATCATGCCGTCTGTGATGGCTTCCATGTCGGCAGAATGCTTAATGAATTACA
ACAGTACTGCGATGAGTGGCAGGGCGGGGCGTAAAGATCTGGATCCGGCTTACTAAAAGCCAGATAACAG
TATGCGTATTTGCGCGCTGATTTTTGCGGTATAAGAATATATACTGATATGTATACCCGAAGTATGTCAA
AAAGAGGTGTGCTATGAAGCAGCGTATTACAGTGACAGTTGACAGCGACAGCTATCAGTTGCTCAAGGCA
TATATGATGTCAATATCTCCGGTCTGGTAAGCACAACCATGCAGAATGAAGCCCGTCGTCTGCGTGCCGA
ACGCTGGAAAGCGGAAAATCAGGAAGGGATGGCTGAGGTCGCCCGGTTTATTGAAATGAACGGCTCTTTT
GCTGACGAGAACAGGGACTGGTGAAATGCAGTTTAAGGTTTACACCTATAAAAGAGAGAGCCGTTATCGT
CTGTTTGTGGATGTACAGAGTGATATTATTGACACGCCCGGGCGACGGATGGTGATCCCCCTGGCCAGTG
CACGTCTGCTGTCAGATAAAGTCTCCCGTGAACTTTACCCGGTGGTGCATATCGGGGATGAAAGCTGGCG
CATGATGACCACCGATATGGCCAGTGTGCCGGTCTCCGTTATCGGGGAAGAAGTGGCTGATCTCAGCCAC
CGCGAAAATGACATCAAAAACGCCATTAACCTGATGTTCTGGGGAATATAAATGTCAGGCTCCCTTATAC
ACAGCCAGTCTGCAGGTCGACCATAGTGACTGGATATGTTGTGTTTTACAGTATTATGTAGTCTGTTTTT
TATGCAAAATCTAATTTAATATATTGATATTTATATCATTTTACGTTTCTCGTTCAGCTTTCTTGTACAA
AGTGGTGGGCCCAATGGTGTCCAAGGGCGAAGCTGTGATTAAAGAATTTATGCGTTTTAAGGTCCACATG
GAAGGATCCATGAATGGACATGAATTCGAAATCGAGGGGGAGGGCGAGGGCCGACCTTATGAGGGTACAC
AGACCGCGAAGCTAAAGGTAACCAAGGGAGGCCCACTACCCTTTAGTTGGGACATACTCAGCCCGCAGTT
TATGTATGGCAGTCGTGCCTTTATAAAGCACCCAGCGGATATACCAGACTACTACAAACAGTCCTTCCCA
GAGGGGTTTAAATGGGAGCGAGTGATGAACTTTGAGGACGGTGGTGCTGTGACGGTAACTCAGGACACAT
CACTCGAAGACGGGACTCTTATTTACAAAGTAAAACTGAGAGGGACCAATTTTCCACCAGATGGCCCCGT
CATGCAAAAAAAGACGATGGGTTGGGAAGCATCTACAGAACGACTCTATCCCGAGGACGGCGTCCTCAAA
GGCGACATTAAAATGGCCTTGAGGTTGAAAGACGGTGGACGTTACTTGGCGGACTTCAAAACAACTTATA
AAGCAAAAAAGCCAGTGCAAATGCCTGGAGCGTACAATGTAGATAGAAAACTTGATATAACGTCACATAA
TGAGGACTATACCGTGGTTGAGCAATACGAGAGGTCAGAAGGACGACACAGCACCGGCGGTATGGACGAG
TTGTACAAGACGCGTCATAAGCAGAAAATCGTTGCACCAGTTAAGCAGACGTTGAACTTTGATTTGCTTA
AACTAGCAGGTGATGTTGAATCCAATCCTGGACCTGGTACCATGGTGAGCAAGGGCGAGGAGCTGTTCAC
CGGGGTGGTGCCCATCCTGGTCGAGCTGGACGGCGACGTAAACGGCCACAAGTTCAGCGTGTCCGGCGAG
GGCGAGGGCGATGCCACCTACGGCAAGCTGACCCTGAAGCTGATCTGCACCACCGGCAAGCTGCCCGTGC
CCTGGCCCACCCTCGTGACCACCCTGGGCTACGGCCTGCAGTGCTTCGCCCGCTACCCCGACCACATGAA
GCAGCACGACTTCTTCAAGTCCGCCATGCCCGAAGGCTACGTCCAGGAGCGCACCATCTTCTTCAAGGAC
GACGGCAACTACAAGACCCGCGCCGAGGTGAAGTTCGAGGGCGACACCCTGGTGAACCGCATCGAGCTGA
AGGGCATCGACTTCAAGGAGGACGGCAACATCCTGGGGCACAAGCTGGAGTACAACTACAACAGCCACAA
CGTCTATATCACCGCCGACAAGCAGAAGAACGGCATCAAGGCCAACTTCAAGATCCGCCACAACATCGAG
GACGGCGGCGTGCAGCTCGCCGACCACTACCAGCAGAACACCCCCATCGGCGACGGCCCCGTGCTGCTGC
CCGACAACCACTACCTGAGCTACCAGTCCGCCCTGAGCAAAGACCCCAACGAGAAGCGCGATCACATGGT
CCTGCTGGAGTTCGTGACCGCCGCCGGGATCACTCTCGGCATGGACGAGCTGTACATTGCTGCAGCGGCC
TAAGAGCTCGAATTTCCCCGATCGTTCAAACATTTGGCAATAAAGTTTCTTAAGATTGAATCCTGTTGCC
GGTCTTGCGATGATTATCATATAATTTCTGTTGAATTACGTTAAGCATGTAATAATTAACATGTAATGCA
TGACGTTATTTATGAGATGGGTTTTTATGATTAGAGTCCCGCAATTATACATTTAATACGCGATAGAAAA
CAAAATATAGCGCGCAAACTAGGATAAATTATCGCGCGCGGTGTCATCTATGTTACTAGATCGGGAATTG
GTTCCGGAACCAATTCGTAATCATGTCATAGCTGTTTCCTGTGTGAAATTGTTATCCGCTCACAATTCCA
CACAACATACGAGCCGGAAGCATAAAGTGTAAAGCCTGGGGTGCCTAATGAGTGAGCTAACTCACATTAG
GCTGAATTAGGCGCGCCTATTTCTGAATTCCCGATCTAGTAACATAGATGACACCGCGCGCGATAATTTA
TCCTAGTTTGCGCGCTATATTTTGTTTTCTATCGCGTATTAAATGTATAATTGCGGGACTCTAATCATAA
AAACCCATCTCATAAATAACGTCATGCATTACATGTTAATTATTACATGCTTAACGTAATTCAACAGAAA
TTATATGATAATCATCGCAAGACCGGCAACAGGATTCAATCTTAAGAAACTTTATTGCCAAATGTTTGAA
CGATCGGGGATCATCCGGGTCTGTGGCGGGAACTCCACGAAAATATCCGAACGCAGCAAGATATCGCGGT
GCATCTCGGTCTTGCCTGGGCAGTCGCCGCCGACGCCGTTGATGTGGACGCCGGGCCCGATCATATTGTC
GCTCAGGATCGTGGCGTTGTGCTTGTCGGCCGTTGCTGTCGTAATGATATCGGCACCTTCGACCGCCTGT
TCCGCAGAGATCCCGTGGGCGAAGAACTCCAGCATGAGATCCCCGCGCTGGAGGATCATCCAGCCGGCGT
CCCGGAAAACGATTCCGAAGCCCAACCTTTCATAGAAGGCGGCGGTGGAATCGAAATCTCGTGATGGCAG
GTTGGGCGTCGCTTGGTCGGTCATTTCGAACCCCAGAGTCCCGCTCAGAAGAACTCGTCAAGAAGGCGAT
AGAAGGCGATGCGCTGCGAATCGGGAGCGGCGATACCGTAAAGCACGAGGAAGCGGTCAGCCCATTCGCC
GCCAAGCTCTTCAGCAATATCACGGGTAGCCAACGCTATGTCCTGATAGCGGTCCGCCACACCCAGCCGG
CCACAGTCGATGAATCCAGAAAAGCGGCCATTTTCCACCATGATATTCGGCAAGCAGGCATCGCCATGGG
TCACGACGAGATCATCGCCGTCGGGCATGCGCGCCTTGAGCCTGGCGAACAGTTCGGCTGGCGCGAGCCC
CTGATGCTCTTCGTCCAGATCATCCTGATCGACAAGACCGGCTTCCATCCGAGTACGTGCTCGCTCGATG
CGATGTTTCGCTTGGTGGTCGAATGGGCAGGTAGCCGGATCAAGCGTATGCAGCCGCCGCATTGCATCAG
CCATGATGGATACTTTCTCGGCAGGAGCAAGGTGAGATGACAGGAGATCCTGCCCCGGCACTTCGCCCAA
TAGCAGCCAGTCCCTTCCCGCTTCAGTGACAACGTCGAGCACAGCTGCGCAAGGAACGCCCGTCGTGGCC
AGCCACGATAGCCGCGCTGCCTCGTCCTGCAGTTCATTCAGGGCACCGGACAGGTCGGTCTTGACAAAAA
GAACCGGGCGCCCCTGCGCTGACAGCCGGAACACGGCGGCATCAGAGCAGCCGATTGTCTGTTGTGCCCA
GTCATAGCCGAATAGCCTCTCCACCCAAGCGGCCGGAGAACCTGCGTGCAATCCATCTTGTTCAATCATG
CGAAACGATCCAGATCCGGTGCAGATTATTTGGATTGAGAGTGAATATGAGACTCTAATTGGATACCGAG
GGGAATTTATGGAACGTCAGTGGAGCATTTTTGACAAGAAATATTTGCTAGCTGATAGTGACCTTAGGCG
ACTTTTGAACGCGCAATAATGGTTTCTGACGTATGTGCTTAGCTCATTAAACTCCAGAAACCCGCGGCTG
AGTGGCTCCTTCAACGTTGCGGTTCTGTCAGTTCCAAACGTAAAACGGCTTGTCCCGCGTCATCGGCGGG
GGTCATAACGTGACTCCCTTAATTCTCCGCTCATGATGAATTCAGAAATAAATTCAGCCTAATTCGGCGT
TAATTCAGTACATTAAAAACGTCCGCAATGTGTTATTAAGTTGTCTAAGCGTCAATTTGTTTACACCACA
ATATATCCTGCCACCAGCCAGCCAACAGCTCCCCGACCGGCAGCTCGGCACAAAATCACCACTCGATACA
GGCAGCCCATCAGTCCGGGACGGCGTCAGCGGGAGAGCCGTTGTAAGGCGGCAGACTTTGCTCATGTTAC
CGATGCTATTCGGAAGAACGGCAACTAAGCTGCCGGGTTTGAAACACGGATGATCTCGCGGAGGGTAGCA
TGTTGATTGTAACGATGACAGAGCGTTGCTGCCTGTGATCAATTCGGGCACGAACCCAGTGGACATAAGC
CTGTTCGGTTCGTAAGCTGTAATGCAAGTAGCGTATGCGCTCACGCAACTGGTCCAGAACCTTGACCGAA
CGCAGCGGTGGTAACGGCGCAGTGGCGGTTTTCATGGCTTGTTATGACTGTTTTTTTGGGGTACAGTCTA
TGCCTCGGGCATCCAAGCAGCAAGCGCGTTACGCCGTGGGTCGATGTTTGATGTTATGGAGCAGCAACGA
TGTTACGCAGCAGGGCAGTCGCCCTAAAACAAAGTTAAACATCATGGGGGAAGCGGTGATCGCCGAAGTA
TCGACTCAACTATCAGAGGTAGTTGGCGTCATCGAGCGCCATCTCGAACCGACGTTGCTGGCCGTACATT
TGTACGGCTCCGCAGTGGATGGCGGCCTGAAGCCACACAGTGATATTGATTTGCTGGTTACGGTGACCGT
AAGGCTTGATGAAACAACGCGGCGAGCTTTGATCAACGACCTTTTGGAAACTTCGGCTTCCCCTGGAGAG
AGCGAGATTCTCCGCGCTGTAGAAGTCACCATTGTTGTGCACGACGACATCATTCCGTGGCGTTATCCAG
CTAAGCGCGAACTGCAATTTGGAGAATGGCAGCGCAATGACATTCTTGCAGGTATCTTCGAGCCAGCCAC
GATCGACATTGATCTGGCTATCTTGCTGACAAAAGCAAGAGAACATAGCGTTGCCTTGGTAGGTCCAGCG
GCGGAGGAACTCTTTGATCCGGTTCCTGAACAGGATCTATTTGAGGCGCTAAATGAAACCTTAACGCTAT
GGAACTCGCCGCCCGACTGGGCTGGCGATGAGCGAAATGTAGTGCTTACGTTGTCCCGCATTTGGTACAG
CGCAGTAACCGGCAAAATCGCGCCGAAGGATGTCGCTGCCGACTGGGCAATGGAGCGCCTGCCGGCCCAG
TATCAGCCCGTCATACTTGAAGCTAGACAGGCTTATCTTGGACAAGAAGAAGATCGCTTGGCCTCGCGCG
CAGATCAGTTGGAAGAATTTGTCCACTACGTGAAAGGCGAGATCACCAAGGTAGTCGGCAAATAATGTCT
AGCTAGAAATTCGTTCAAGCCGACGCCGCTTCGCGGCGCGGCTTAACTCAAGCGTTAGATGCACTAAGCA
CATAATTGCTCACAGCCAAACTATCAGGTCAAGTCTGCTTTTATTATTTTTAAGCGTGCATAATAAGCCC
TACACAAATTGGGAGATATATCATGCATGACCAAAATCCCTTAACGTGAGTTTTCGTTCCACTGAGCGTC
AGACCCCGTAGAAAAGATCAAAGGATCTTCTTGAGATCCTTTTTTTCTGCGCGTAATCTGCTGCTTGCAA
ACAAAAAAACCACCGCTACCAGCGGTGGTTTGTTTGCCGGATCAAGAGCTACCAACTCTTTTTCCGAAGG
TAACTGGCTTCAGCAGAGCGCAGATACCAAATACTGTCCTTCTAGTGTAGCCGTAGTTAGGCCACCACTT
CAAGAACTCTGTAGCACCGCCTACATACCTCGCTCTGCTAATCCTGTTACCAGTGGCTGCTGCCAGTGGC
GATAAGTCGTGTCTTACCGGGTTGGACTCAAGACGATAGTTACCGGATAAGGCGCAGCGGTCGGGCTGAA
CGGGGGGTTCGTGCACACAGCCCAGCTTGGAGCGAACGACCTACACCGAACTGAGATACCTACAGCGTGA
GCTATGAGAAAGCGCCACGCTTCCCGAAGGGAGAAAGGCGGACAGGTATCCGGTAAGCGGCAGGGTCGGA
ACAGGAGAGCGCACGAGGGAGCTTCCAGGGGGAAACGCCTGGTATCTTTATAGTCCTGTCGGGTTTCGCC
ACCTCTGACTTGAGCGTCGATTTTTGTGATGCTCGTCAGGGGGGCGGAGCCTATGGAAAAACGCCAGCAA
CGCGGCCTTTTTACGGTTCCTGGCCTTTTGCTGGCCTTTTGCTCACATGTTCTTTCCTGCGTTATCCCCT
GATTCTGTGGATAACCGTATTACCGCCTTTGAGTGAGCTGATACCGCTCGCCGCAGCCGAACGACCGAGC
GCAGCGAGTCAGTGAGCGAGGAAGCGGAAGAGCGCCTGATGCGGTATTTTCTCCTTACGCATCTGTGCGG
TATTTCACACCGCATATGGTGCACTCTCAGTACAATCTGCTCTGATGCCGCATAGTTAAGCCAGTATACA
CTCCGCTATCGCTACGTGACTGGGTCATGGCTGCGCCCCGACACCCGCCAACACCCGCTGACGCGCCCTG
ACGGGCTTGTCTGCTCCCGGCATCCGCTTACAGACAAGCTGTGACCGTCTCCGGGAGCTGCATGTGTCAG
AGGTTTTCACCGTCATCACCGAAACGCGCGAGGCAGGGTGCCTTGATGTGGGCGCCGGCGGTCGAGTGGC
GACGGCGCGGCTTGTCCGCGCCCTGGTAGATTGCCTGGCCGTAGGCCAGCCATTTTTGAGCGGCCAGCGG
CCGCGATAGGCCGACGCGAAGCGGCGGGGCGTAGGGAGCGCAGCGACCGAAGGGTAGGCGCTTTTTGCAG
CTCTTCGGCTGTGCGCTGGCCAGACAGTTATGCACAGGCCAGGCGGGTTTTAAGAGTTTTAATAAGTTTT
AAAGAGTTTTAGGCGGAAAAATCGCCTTTTTTCTCTTTTATATCAGTCACTTACATGTGTGACCGGTTCC
CAATGTACGGCTTTGGGTTCCCAATGTACGGGTTCCGGTTCCCAATGTACGGCTTTGGGTTCCCAATGTA
CGTGCTATCCACAGGAAAGAGACCTTTTCGACCTTTTTCCCCTGCTAGGGCAATTTGCCCTAGCATCTGC
TCCGTACATTAGGAACCGGCGGATGCTTCGCCCTCGATCAGGTTGCGGTAGCGCATGACTAGGATCGGGC
CAGCCTGCCCCGCCTCCTCCTTCAAATCGTACTCCGGCAGGTCATTTGACCCGATCAGCTTGCGCACGGT
GAAACAGAACTTCTTGAACTCTCCGGCGCTGCCACTGCGTTCGTAGATCGTCTTGAACAACCATCTGGCT
TCTGCCTTGCCTGCGGCGCGGCGTGCCAGGCGGTAGAGAAAACGGCCGATGCCGGGATCGATCAAAAAGT
AATCGGGGTGAACCGTCAGCACGTCCGGGTTCTTGCCTTCTGTGATCTCGCGGTACATCCAATCAGCTAG
CTCGATCTCGATGTACTCCGGCCGCCCGGTTTCGCTCTTTACGATCTTGTAGCGGCTAATCAAGGCTTCA
CCCTCGGATACCGTCACCAGGCGGCCGTTCTTGGCCTTCTTCGTACGCTGCATGGCAACGTGCGTGGTGT
TTAACCGAATGCAGGTTTCTACCAGGTCGTCTTTCTGCTTTCCGCCATCGGCTCGCCGGCAGAACTTGAG
TACGTCCGCAACGTGTGGACGGAACACGCGGCCGGGCTTGTCTCCCTTCCCTTCCCGGTATCGGTTCATG
GATTCGGTTAGATGGGAAACCGCCATCAGTACCAGGTCGTAATCCCACACACTGGCCATGCCGGCCGGCC
CTGCGGAAACCTCTACGTGCCCGTCTGGAAGCTCGTAGCGGATCACCTCGCCAGCTCGTCGGTCACGCTT
CGACAGACGGAAAACGGCCACGTCCATGATGCTGCGACTATCGCGGGTGCCCACGTCATAGAGCATCGGA
ACGAAAAAATCTGGTTGCTCGTCGCCCTTGGGCGGCTTCCTAATCGACGGCGCACCGGCTGCCGGCGGTT
GCCGGGATTCTTTGCGGATTCGATCAGCGGCCGCTTGCCACGATTCACCGGGGCGTGCTTCTGCCTCGAT
GCGTTGCCGCTGGGCGGCCTGCGCGGCCTTCAACTTCTCCACCAGGTCATCACCCAGCGCCGCGCCGATT
TGTACCGGGCCGGATGGTTTGCGACCGCTCACGCCGATTCCTCGGGCTTGGGGGTTCCAGTGCCATTGCA
GGGCCGGCAGACAACCCAGCCGCTTACGCCTGGCCAACCGCCCGTTCCTCCACACATGGGGCATTCCACG
GCGTCGGTGCCTGGTTGTTCTTGATTTTCCATGCCGCCTCCTTTAGCCGCTAAAATTCATCTACTCATTT
ATTCATTTGCTCATTTACTCTGGTAGCTGCGCGATGTATTCAGATAGCAGCTCGGTAATGGTCTTGCCTT
GGCGTACCGCGTACATCTTCAGCTTGGTGTGATCCTCCGCCGGCAACTGAAAGTTGACCCGCTTCATGGC
TGGCGTGTCTGCCAGGCTGGCCAACGTTGCAGCCTTGCTGCTGCGTGCGCTCGGACGGCCGGCACTTAGC
GTGTTTGTGCTTTTGCTCATTTTCTCTTTACCTCATTAACTCAAATGAGTTTTGATTTAATTTCAGCGGC
CAGCGCCTGGACCTCGCGGGCAGCGTCGCCCTCGGGTTCTGATTCAAGAACGGTTGTGCCGGCGGCGGCA
GTGCCTGGGTAGCTCACGCGCTGCGTGATACGGGACTCAAGAATGGGCAGCTCGTACCCGGCCAGCGCCT
CGGCAACCTCACCGCCGATGCGCGTGCCTTTGATCGCCCGCGACACGACAAAGGCCGCTTGTAGCCTTCC
ATCCGTGACCTCAATGCGCTGCTTAACCAGCTCCACCAGGTCGGCGGTGGCCCATATGTCGTAAGGGCTT
GGCTGCACCGGAATCAGCACGAAGTCGGCTGCCTTGATCGCGGACACAGCCAAGTCCGCCGCCTGGGGCG
CTCCGTCGATCACTACGAAGTCGCGCCGGCCGATGGCCTTCACGTCGCGGTCAATCGTCGGGCGGTCGAT
GCCGACAACGGTTAGCGGTTGATCTTCCCGCACGGCCGCCCAATCGCGGGCACTGCCCTGGGGATCGGAA
TCGACTAACAGAACATCGGCCCCGGCGAGTTGCAGGGCGCGGGCTAGATGGGTTGCGATGGTCGTCTTGC
CTGACCCGCCTTTCTGGTTAAGTACAGCGATAACCTTCATGCGTTCCCCTTGCGTATTTGTTTATTTACT
CATCGCATCATATACGCAGCGACCGCATGACGCAAGCTGTTTTACTCAAATACACATCACCTTTTTAGAC
GGCGGCGCTCGGTTTCTTCAGCGGCCAAGCTGGCCGGCCAGGCCGCCAGCTTGGCATCAGACAAACCGGC
CAGGATTTCATGCAGCCGCACGGTTGAGACGTGCGCGGGCGGCTCGAACACGTACCCGGCCGCGATCATC
TCCGCCTCGATCTCTTCGGTAATGAAAAACGGTTCGTCCTGGCCGTCCTGGTGCGGTTTCATGCTTGTTC
CTCTTGGCGTTCATTCTCGGCGGCCGCCAGGGCGTCGGCCTCGGTCAATGCGTCCTCACGGAAGGCACCG
CGCCGCCTGGCCTCGGTGGGCGTCACTTCCTCGCTGCGCTCAAGTGCGCGGTACAGGGTCGAGCGATGCA
CGCCAAGCAGTGCAGCCGCCTCTTTCACGGTGCGGCCTTCCTGGTCGATCAGCTCGCGGGCGTGCGCGAT
CTGTGCCGGGGTGAGGGTAGGGCGGGGGCCAAACTTCACGCCTCGGGCCTTGGCGGCCTCGCGCCCGCTC
CGGGTGCGGTCGATGATTAGGGAACGCTCGAACTCGGCAATGCCGGCGAACACGGTCAACACCATGCGGC
CGGCCGGCGTGGTGGTGTCGGCCCACGGCTCTGCCAGGCTACGCAGGCCCGCGCCGGCCTCCTGGATGCG
CTCGGCAATGTCCAGTAGGTCGCGGGTGCTGCGGGCCAGGCGGTCTAGCCTGGTCACTGTCACAACGTCG
CCAGGGCGTAGGTGGTCAAGCATCCTGGCCAGCTCCGGGCGGTCGCGCCTGGTGCCGGTGATCTTCTCGG
AAAACAGCTTGGTGCAGCCGGCCGCGTGCAGTTCGGCCCGTTGGTTGGTCAAGTCCTGGTCGTCGGTGCT
GACGCGGGCATAGCCCAGCAGGCCAGCGGCGGCGCTCTTGTTCATGGCGTAATGTCTCCGGTTCTAGTCG
CAAGTATTCTACTTTATGCGACTAAAACACGCGACAAGAAAACGCCAGGAAAAGGGCAGGGCGGCAGCCT
GTCGCGTAACTTAGGACTTGTGCGACATGTCGTTTTCAGAAGACGGCTGCACTGAACGTCAGAAGCCGAC
TGCACTATAGCAGCGGAGGGGTTGGATCAAAGTACTTTGATCCCGAGGGGAACCCTGTGGTTGGCATGCA
CATACAAATGGACGAACGGATAAACCTTTTCACGCCCTTTTAAATATCCGATTATTCTAATAAACGCTCT
TTTCTCTTAGGTTTACCCGCCAATATATCCTGTCAAACACTGATAGTTTAAACTGAAGGCGGGAAACGAC
AATCTGATCCAAGCTCAAGCTGCTCTAGCATTCGCCATTCAGGCTGCGCAACTGTTGGGAAGGGCGATCG
GTGCGGGCCTCTTCGCTATTACGCCAGCTGGCGAAAGGGGGATGTGCTGCAAGGCGATTAAGTTGGGTAA
CGCCAGGGTTTTCCCAGTCACGACGTTGTAAAACGACGGCCAGTGCCAAGCTT
Features (pLannotate 1.2.2; 32 found; start..end, strand, type, name):
   1614..1634    +  CDS            SV40 NLS: nuclear localization signal of SV40 (simian virus 40) large T antigen
   1650..1774    +  protein_bind   attR1: mutant version of attR; recombination site for the Gateway® LR reaction LR Clonase™
   1811..1841    +  promoter       lac UV5 promoter: E. coli lac promoter with an "up" mutation
   1866..1894    +  promoter       cat promoter (fragment): promoter of the E. coli cat gene encoding chloramphenicol acetyltransferase
   1895..2554    +  CDS            CmR: chloramphenicol acetyltransferase; cat; confers resistance to chloramphenicol
   2733..2891    +  CDS            ccdA (fragment): CCDA_ECO57 - Also known as H, letA. Experimental evidence at protein level: Swiss-Prot protein existence level 1. Antitoxin component of a type II toxin-antitoxin (TA) system which inhibits the post-segregational killing (PSK) of plasmid-free cells, also referred to as a plasmid addiction system. Binds to and blocks the activity of CcdB; will also remove bound CcdB protein from the CcdB-GyrA complex by forming a CcdA-CcdB complex, a process termed rejuvenation. Functions as a transcriptional corepressor for the ccdAB operon, repression also requires CcdB (By similarity). From Escherichia coli
   2896..3198    +  CDS            ccdB: CCDB_ECOLI - Also known as G, letB, letD. Experimental evidence at protein level: Swiss-Prot protein existence level 1. Toxic component of a type II toxin-antitoxin (TA) system, functioning in plasmid maintainence. Responsible for the post- segregational killing (PSK) of plasmid-free cells, also referred to as a plasmid addiction system. Half-life of over 2 hours. Cell killing by CcdB is accompanied by filamentation, defects in chromosome and plasmid segregation, defects in cell division, formation of anucleate cells, decreased DNA synthesis and plasmid loss. Interferes with the activity of DN
   3242..3366    -  protein_bind   attR2: mutant version of attR; recombination site for the Gateway® LR reaction LR Clonase™
   3374..4069    +  CDS            mScarlet-I: mScarlet-I is a basic (constitutively fluorescent) red fluorescent protein published in 2016, derived from synthetic construct. It is reported to be a rapidly-maturing monomer with moderate acid sensitivity.
   4172..4885    +  CDS            Venus: Venus is a basic (constitutively fluorescent) yellow fluorescent protein published in 2002, derived from Aequorea victoria. It is reported to be a rapidly-maturing weak dimer with moderate acid sensitivity.
   4920..5172    +  terminator     NOS terminator: nopaline synthase terminator and poly(A) signal
   5227..5249    -  protein_bind   lac operator (fragment): The lac repressor binds to the lac operator to inhibit transcription in E. coli. This inhibition can be relieved by adding lactose or isopropyl-β-D-thiogalactopyranoside (IPTG). lac repressor encoded by lacI
   5253..5283    -  promoter       lac promoter: promoter for the E. coli lac operon
   5298..5319    -  protein_bind   CAP binding site: CAP binding activates transcription in the presence of cAMP. E. coli catabolite activator protein
   5353..5605    -  terminator     NOS terminator: nopaline synthase terminator and poly(A) signal
   5612..5818    -  CDS            ocd (fragment): OCD_AGRFC - Experimental evidence at protein level: Swiss-Prot protein existence level 1. Catalyzes the conversion of L-ornithine into L-proline with release of ammonia. Is involved in the utilization of nopaline, a catabolic pathway that proceeds through L-arginine and L-ornithine to L-proline. Nopaline is a predominant opine in plant cells transformed with Ti plasmid pTiC58. From Agrobacterium fabrum (strain C58 / ATCC 33970) (Agrobacterium tumefaciens (strain C58)).
   5825..5974    -  CDS            ble (fragment): BLE_KLEPN - Experimental evidence at protein level: Swiss-Prot protein existence level 1. Binding protein with a strong affinity to the bleomycin family of antibiotics. Binds to CL990; an antimitotic-antibiotic compound. From Klebsiella pneumoniae.
   5995..6789    -  CDS            NeoR/KanR: aminoglycoside phosphotransferase from Tn5; aph(3')-II (or nptII); confers resistance to neomycin, kanamycin, and G418 (Geneticin®)
   6810..6993    -  promoter       NOS promoter: nopaline synthase promoter NOS promoter
   7199..7223    -  misc_feature   LB T-DNA repeat: left border repeat from nopaline C58 T-DNA
   7482..7505    +  promoter       Pc promoter (fragment): intI1 (promoter lies within the coding sequence); class 1 integron promoter
   7681..7737    +  CDS            GmR (fragment): gentamycin acetyltransferase; aacC1; confers resistance to gentamycin
   7748..8535    +  CDS            SmR (fragment): aminoglycoside adenylyltransferase (Murphy, 1985); aadA; confers resistance to spectinomycin and streptomycin
   8781..9369    +  rep_origin     ori: high-copy-number ColE1/pMB1/pBR322/pUC origin of replication
   9555..9695    -  misc_feature   bom: basis of mobility region from pBR322
   9797..9836    -  CDS            rop (fragment): Rop protein, which maintains plasmids at low copy number; rop
  10039..10233   -  rep_origin     pVS1 oriV: origin of replication for the Pseudomonas plasmid pVS1 (Heeb et al., 2000)
  10299..11372   -  CDS            pVS1 RepA: replication protein from the Pseudomonas plasmid pVS1 (Heeb et al., 2000)
  11801..12430   -  CDS            pVS1 StaA: stability protein from the Pseudomonas plasmid pVS1 (Heeb et al., 2000)
  12990..13391   -  CDS            Y4CG_SINFN (fragment): Protein inferred from homology: Swiss-Prot protein existence level 3. From Sinorhizobium fredii (strain NBRC 101917 / NGR234).
  13731..13755   -  misc_feature   RB T-DNA repeat: right border repeat from nopaline C58 T-DNA
  13821..13975   -  CDS            lacZα (fragment): LacZα fragment of β-galactosidase; lacZ fragment
