[The description below was written by a language model from this plasmid's Addgene catalogue record and pLannotate feature annotations shown in this document.]
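Description:
pRATIO2112 is an empty Gateway destination vector built on the pGWB401 binary backbone for Agrobacterium-mediated plant expression. The sequenced record is about 14 kb. It carries two replication systems. A ColE1/pUC-type origin with the pBR322 bom region supports replication in E. coli. The pVS1 oriV with RepA and StaA supports replication and stable maintenance in Agrobacterium. Bacterial selection relies on a spectinomycin/streptomycin adenylyltransferase (aadA) in the backbone and on the chloramphenicol resistance gene inside the Gateway cassette. Because that cassette also encodes the CcdB toxin, the unrecombined vector must be propagated in a ccdB-tolerant strain. Between the nopaline-type T-DNA borders, an nptII gene flanked by the NOS promoter and NOS terminator gives kanamycin selection of transformed plants.

The expression unit is catalogued as driven by the UBQ10 promoter, although the feature table does not annotate this promoter; presumably it lies in the unannotated region upstream of the cassette. An SV40 nuclear localization signal sits just before attR1. The attR1–CmR–ccdB–attR2 cassette follows, then mScarlet-I, a Venus-type yellow fluorescent protein (listed as mVenus) and a NOS terminator. An LR reaction replaces the cassette with a gene of interest, placing it in frame with C-terminal mScarlet-I. The short gap between the two fluorescent protein coding sequences is unannotated, and the record does not say how they are separated. The stated purpose is dual-fluorescent ratiometric measurement. Both reporters appear to share one transcription unit, so one would report the target protein and the other serve as a reference for normalising protein abundance in plant cells.
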