Addgene plasmid #141296: pRATIO2112
Purpose: (Empty Backbone) Gateway cloning compatible dual fluorescent ratiometric binary vector
Depositing lab: David Nelson. Depositing organization: University of California, Riverside. Publication: A series of dual-reporter vectors for ratiometric analysis of protein abundance in plants. Khosla A, Rodriguez-Furlan C, Kapoor S, Van Norman JM, Nelson DC. Plant Direct. 2020 Jun 21;4(6):e00231. doi: 10.1002/pld3.231. eCollection 2020 Jun. PubMed 32582876.
Backbone
  Vector backbone: pGWB401
  Backbone manufacturer: Tsuyoshi Nakagawa
  Backbone size (bp): 11000
  Vector type: Plant Expression
  Promoter: UBQ10 promoter
  Selectable markers: Kanamycin
  Tag / fusion protein: mScarlet-I (C terminal on insert); mVenus (C terminal on insert)
Growth in bacteria
  Bacterial resistance: Chloramphenicol and Spectinomycin, 25 & 50 μg/mL
  Growth temperature: 37°C
  Growth strain: ccdB Survival
  Copy number: High Copy
Gene/Insert
  Cloning method: Gateway Cloning
Terms and licenses: Academic/Nonprofit Terms; Industry Terms: Not Available to Industry
Depositor comments: Please visit https://www.biorxiv.org/content/10.1101/2020.02.10.939363v1 for bioRxiv preprint.
How to cite: pRATIO2112 was a gift from David Nelson (Addgene plasmid # 141296 ; http://n2t.net/addgene:141296 ; RRID:Addgene_141296)
